Addgene plasmid #110360: pcDNA3-FLAG-SOX4
Purpose: Mammalian expression of FLAG-tagged SOX4
Depositing lab: Carlos Moreno. Depositing organization: Emory University. Publication: Sex-determining region Y box 4 is a transforming oncogene in human prostate cancer cells. Liu P, Ramachandran S, Ali Seyed M, Scharer CD, Laycock N, Dalton WB, Williams H, Karanam S, Datta MW, Jaye DL, Moreno CS. Cancer Res. 2006 Apr 15;66(8):4011-9. doi: 10.1158/0008-5472.CAN-05-3055. PubMed 16618720.
Backbone
  Vector backbone: pcDNA3-Flag-FKHR
  Backbone manufacturer: William Sellers
  Modifications to backbone: restricted with BamHI and XbaI to remove FKHR insert
  Vector type: Mammalian Expression
  Selectable markers: Neomycin (select with G418)
Growth in bacteria
  Bacterial resistance: Ampicillin, 100 μg/mL
  Growth temperature: 37°C
  Growth strain: DH5alpha
  Copy number: High Copy
Gene/Insert
  Gene/Insert name: SOX4
  Species: H. sapiens (human)
  Mutation: lacking 5' UTR
  Entrez Gene: SOX4 (a.k.a. CSS10, EVI16)
  Tag / fusion protein: FLAG (N terminal on backbone)
  Cloning method: Restriction Enzyme; 5′ cloning site BamHI (not destroyed); 3′ cloning site XbaI (not destroyed)
  Sequencing primers: 5′ T7; 3′ SOX4 primer (TTGCCGGACTTCACCTTCTTCCT)
Terms and licenses: Academic/Nonprofit Terms; Industry Terms: Not Available to Industry
How to cite: pcDNA3-FLAG-SOX4 was a gift from Carlos Moreno (Addgene plasmid # 110360 ; http://n2t.net/addgene:110360 ; RRID:Addgene_110360)
