[The description below was written by a language model from this plasmid's Addgene catalogue record and pLannotate feature annotations shown in this document.]
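Description:
pcDNA3-FLAG-SOX4 is a mammalian expression plasmid of about 7 kb that produces human SOX4 with an N-terminal FLAG epitope. It was built on a pcDNA3-Flag backbone that originally carried an FKHR insert. That insert was removed with BamHI and XbaI, and the SOX4 sequence, lacking its 5' UTR, was cloned between the same two sites, both of which remain intact. In bacteria the plasmid replicates at high copy from a ColE1/pUC-type origin and is selected through the β-lactamase gene (ampicillin resistance). An f1 origin is also present, as are remnants of the lac promoter/operator region carried over from the backbone.

Expression in mammalian cells is driven by the human cytomegalovirus immediate early enhancer and promoter. These are followed by the backbone-encoded FLAG tag, the SOX4 open reading frame, and the bovine growth hormone polyadenylation signal. A T7 promoter upstream and an SP6 promoter downstream in reverse orientation flank the insert, so they can serve for in vitro transcription or as sequencing primer sites. A separate cassette places the neomycin phosphotransferase gene under the SV40 early promoter with an SV40 poly(A) signal, which allows G418 selection of stably transfected cells. The short HIV-1 LTR, ble and lacI fragments in the automated annotation are partial matches and probably not functional elements.

SOX4 is a transcriptional activator of the SRY-box family. The plasmid is intended for overexpressing the tagged protein in mammalian cells, where the FLAG epitope allows detection or immunoprecipitation. The associated publication examined SOX4 as a transforming oncogene in human prostate cancer cells.
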