Features (pLannotate 1.2.2; 22 found; start..end, strand, type, name):
     28..80      -  misc_feature   bom (fragment): basis of mobility region from pBR322
    235..614     +  enhancer       CMV enhancer: human cytomegalovirus immediate early enhancer
    615..818     +  promoter       CMV promoter: human cytomegalovirus (CMV) immediate early promoter
    814..847     +  LTR            5' LTR (truncated) (fragment): truncated 5' long terminal repeat (LTR) from HIV-1
    863..881     +  promoter       T7 promoter: promoter for bacteriophage T7 RNA polymerase
    904..924     +  CDS            FLAG (fragment): FLAG® epitope tag, followed by an enterokinase cleavage site
    931..2352    +  CDS            SOX4: SOX4_HUMAN - Experimental evidence at protein level: Swiss-Prot protein existence level 1. Transcriptional activator that binds with high affinity to the T-cell enhancer motif 5'-AACAAAG-3' motif (PubMed:30661772). Required for IL17A-producing Vgamma2-positive gamma-delta T-cell maturation and development, via binding to regulator loci of RORC to modulate expression (By similarity). From Homo sapiens (Human).
   2510..2528    -  promoter       SP6 promoter: promoter for bacteriophage SP6 RNA polymerase
   2554..2778    +  polyA_signal   bGH poly(A) signal: bovine growth hormone polyadenylation signal
   2782..2803    +  promoter       SV40 promoter (fragment): SV40 enhancer and early promoter
   2824..3252    +  rep_origin     f1 ori (sequence partly withheld): f1 bacteriophage origin of replication; arrow indicates direction of (+) strand synthesis
   3266..3595    +  promoter       SV40 promoter: SV40 enhancer and early promoter
   3662..4453    +  CDS            neo: KKA2_KLEPN - Also known as kan, nptII. Experimental evidence at protein level: Swiss-Prot protein existence level 1. Resistance to kanamycin, neomycin, paromomycin, ribostamycin, butirosin and gentamicin B. From Klebsiella pneumoniae.
   4477..4635    +  CDS            ble (fragment): BLE_KLEPN - Experimental evidence at protein level: Swiss-Prot protein existence level 1. Binding protein with a strong affinity to the bleomycin family of antibiotics. Binds to CL990; an antimitotic-antibiotic compound. From Klebsiella pneumoniae.
   4630..4751    +  polyA_signal   SV40 poly(A) signal: SV40 polyadenylation signal
   4824..4840    -  protein_bind   lac operator: The lac repressor binds to the lac operator to inhibit transcription in E. coli. This inhibition can be relieved by adding lactose or isopropyl-β-D-thiogalactopyranoside (IPTG). lac repressor encoded by lacI
   4848..4878    -  promoter       lac promoter: promoter for the E. coli lac operon
   4893..4914    -  protein_bind   CAP binding site: CAP binding activates transcription in the presence of cAMP. E. coli catabolite activator protein
   4927..5019    -  CDS            lacI (fragment): lac repressor; lacI; The lac repressor binds to the lac operator to inhibit transcription in E. coli. This inhibition can be relieved by adding lactose or isopropyl-β-D-thiogalactopyranoside (IPTG).
   5202..5790    -  rep_origin     ori: high-copy-number ColE1/pMB1/pBR322/pUC origin of replication
   5961..6821    -  CDS            AmpR: β-lactamase; bla; confers resistance to ampicillin, carbenicillin, and related antibiotics
   6822..6926    -  promoter       AmpR promoter: bla
>Addgene plasmid #110360 | pcDNA3-FLAG-SOX4 | addgene full sequence | sequence record 211152 | Addgene NGS Result
GACGGATCGGGAGATCTCCCGATCCCCTATGGTGCACTCTCAGTACAATCTGCTCTGATGCCGCATAGTT
AAGCCAGTATCTGCTCCCTGCTTGTGTGTTGGAGGTCGCTGAGTAGTGCGCGAGCAAAATTTAAGCTACA
ACAAGGCAAGGCTTGACCGACAATTGCATGAAGAATCTGCTTAGGGTTAGGCGTTTTGCGCTGCTTCGCG
ATGTACGGGCCAGATATACGCGTTGACATTGATTATTGACTAGTTATTAATAGTAATCAATTACGGGGTC
ATTAGTTCATAGCCCATATATGGAGTTCCGCGTTACATAACTTACGGTAAATGGCCCGCCTGGCTGACCG
CCCAACGACCCCCGCCCATTGACGTCAATAATGACGTATGTTCCCATAGTAACGCCAATAGGGACTTTCC
ATTGACGTCAATGGGTGGAGTATTTACGGTAAACTGCCCACTTGGCAGTACATCAAGTGTATCATATGCC
AAGTACGCCCCCTATTGACGTCAATGACGGTAAATGGCCCGCCTGGCATTATGCCCAGTACATGACCTTA
TGGGACTTTCCTACTTGGCAGTACATCTACGTATTAGTCATCGCTATTACCATGGTGATGCGGTTTTGGC
AGTACATCAATGGGCGTGGATAGCGGTTTGACTCACGGGGATTTCCAAGTCTCCACCCCATTGACGTCAA
TGGGAGTTTGTTTTGGCACCAAAATCAACGGGACTTTCCAAAATGTCGTAACAACTCCGCCCCATTGACG
CAAATGGGCGGTAGGCGTGTACGGTGGGAGGTCTATATAAGCAGAGCTCTCTGGCTAACTAGAGAACCCA
CTGCTTACTGGCTTATCGAAATTAATACGACTCACTATAGGGAGACCCAAGCTTACCATGGACTACAAGG
ACGACGATGACAAGGGATCCATGGTGCAGCAAACCAACAATGCCGAGAACACGGAAGCGCTGCTGGCCGG
CGAGAGCTCGGACTCGGGCGCCGGCCTCGAGCTGGGAATCGCCTCCTCCCCCACGCCCGGCTCCACCGCC
TCCACGGGCGGCAAGGCCGACGACCCGAGCTGGTGCAAGACCCCGAGTGGGCACATCAAGCGACCCATGA
ACGCCTTCATGGTGTGGTCGCAGATCGAGCGGCGCAAGATCATGGAGCAGTCGCCCGACATGCACAACGC
CGAGATCTCCAAGCGGCTGGGCAAACGCTGGAAGCTGCTCAAAGACAGCGACAAGATCCCTTTCATTCGA
GAGGCGGAGCGGCTGCGCCTCAAGCACATGGCTGACTACCCCGACTACAAGTACCGGCCCAGGAAGAAGG
TGAAGTCCGGCAACGCCAACTCCAGCTCCTCGGCCGCCGCCTCCTCCAAGCCGGGGGAGAAGGGAGACAA
GGTCGGTGGCAGTGGCGGGGGCGGCCATGGGGGCGGCGGCGGCGGCGGGAGCAGCAACGCGGGGGGAGGA
GGCGGCGGTGCGAGTGGCGGCGGCGCCAACTCCAAACCGGCGCAGAAAAAGAGCTGCGGCTCCAAAGTGG
CGGGCGGCGCGGGCGGTGGGGTTAGCAAACCGCACGCCAAGCTCATCCTGGCAGGCGGCGGCGGCGGCGG
GAAAGCAGCGGCTGCCGCCGCCGCCTCCTTCGCCGCCGAACAGGCGGGGGCCGCCGCCCTGCTGCCCCTG
GGCGCCGCCGCCGACCACCACTCGCTGTACAAGGCGCGGACTCCCAGCGCCTCGGCCTCCGCCTCCTCGG
CAGCCTCGGCCTCCGCAGCGCTCGCGGCCCCGGGCAAGCACCTGGCGGAGAAGAAGGTGAAGCGCGTCTA
CCTGTTCGGCGGCCTGGGCACGTCGTCGTCGCCCGTGGGCGGCGTGGGCGCGGGAGCCGACCCCAGCGAC
CCCCTGGGCCTGTACGAGGAGGAGGGCGCGGGCTGCTCGCCCGACGCGCCCAGCCTGAGCGGCCGCAGCA
GCGCCGCCTCGTCCCCCGCCGCCGGCCGCTCGCCCGCCGACCACCGCGGCTACGCCAGCCTGCGCGCCGC
CTCGCCCGCCCCGTCCAGCGCGCCCTCGCACGCGTCCTCCTCGGCCTCGTCCCACTCCTCCTCTTCCTCC
TCCTCGGGCTCCTCGTCCTCCGACGACGAGTTCGAAGACGACCTGCTCGACCTGAACCCCAGCTCAAACT
TTGAGAGCATGTCCCTGGGCAGCTTCAGTTCGTCGTCGGCGCTCGACCGGGACCTGGATTTTAACTTCGA
GCCCGGCTCCGGCTCGCACTTCGAGTTCCCGGACTACTGCACGCCCGAGGTGAGCGAGATGATCTCGGGA
GACTGGCTCGAGTCCAGCATCTCCAACCTGGTTTTCACCTACTGAAGGGCGCGCAGGCAGGGAGAAGGGC
CGGGGGGGGTAGGAGAGGAGAAAAAAAAAGTGAAAAAAAGAAACGAAAAGGACAGACGAAGAGTTTAAAG
AAAAGGAATTCTGCAGATATCCAGCACAGTGGCGGCCGCTCGAGTCTAGAGGGCCCTATTCTATAGTGTC
ACCTAAATGCTAGAGCTCGCTGATCAGCCTCGACTGTGCCTTCTAGTTGCCAGCCATCTGTTGTTTGCCC
CTCCCCCGTGCCTTCCTTGACCCTGGAAGGTGCCACTCCCACTGTCCTTTCCTAATAAAATGAGGAAATT
GCATCGCATTGTCTGAGTAGGTGTCATTCTATTCTGGGGGGTGGGGTGGGGCAGGACAGCAAGGGGGAGG
ATTGGGAAGACAATAGCAGGCATGCTGGGGATGCGGTGGGCTCTATGGCTTCTGAGGCGGAAAGAACCAG
CTGGGGCTCTAGGGGGTATCCCC
[124 nt withheld, positions 2824-2947]
C
[91 nt withheld, positions 2949-3039]
A
[49 nt withheld, positions 3041-3089]
CCTTTGACGTTGGAGTCCACGTTCTTT
[37 nt withheld, positions 3117-3153]
ACCCTATCTCGGTCTATTCTTTTGATTTATAAGGGATTTTGCCGATTTCGGCCTATTGGTTAAAAAATGA
GCTGATTTAACAAAAATTTAACGCGAATTAATTCTGTGGAATGTGTGTCAGTTAGGGTGTGGAAAGTCCC
CAGGCTCCCCAGCAGGCAGAAGTATGCAAAGCATGCATCTCAATTAGTCAGCAACCAGGTGTGGAAAGTC
CCCAGGCTCCCCAGCAGGCAGAAGTATGCAAAGCATGCATCTCAATTAGTCAGCAACCATAGTCCCGCCC
CTAACTCCGCCCATCCCGCCCCTAACTCCGCCCAGTTCCGCCCATTCTCCGCCCCATGGCTGACTAATTT
TTTTTATTTATGCAGAGGCCGAGGCCGCCTCTGCCTCTGAGCTATTCCAGAAGTAGTGAGGAGGCTTTTT
TGGAGGCCTAGGCTTTTGCAAAAAGCTCCCGGGAGCTTGTATATCCATTTTCGGATCTGATCAAGAGACA
GGATGAGGATCGTTTCGCATGATTGAACAAGATGGATTGCACGCAGGTTCTCCGGCCGCTTGGGTGGAGA
GGCTATTCGGCTATGACTGGGCACAACAGACAATCGGCTGCTCTGATGCCGCCGTGTTCCGGCTGTCAGC
GCAGGGGCGCCCGGTTCTTTTTGTCAAGACCGACCTGTCCGGTGCCCTGAATGAACTGCAGGACGAGGCA
GCGCGGCTATCGTGGCTGGCCACGACGGGCGTTCCTTGCGCAGCTGTGCTCGACGTTGTCACTGAAGCGG
GAAGGGACTGGCTGCTATTGGGCGAAGTGCCGGGGCAGGATCTCCTGTCATCTCACCTTGCTCCTGCCGA
GAAAGTATCCATCATGGCTGATGCAATGCGGCGGCTGCATACGCTTGATCCGGCTACCTGCCCATTCGAC
CACCAAGCGAAACATCGCATCGAGCGAGCACGTACTCGGATGGAAGCCGGTCTTGTCGATCAGGATGATC
TGGACGAAGAGCATCAGGGGCTCGCGCCAGCCGAACTGTTCGCCAGGCTCAAGGCGCGCATGCCCGACGG
CGAGGATCTCGTCGTGACCCATGGCGATGCCTGCTTGCCGAATATCATGGTGGAAAATGGCCGCTTTTCT
GGATTCATCGACTGTGGCCGGCTGGGTGTGGCGGACCGCTATCAGGACATAGCGTTGGCTACCCGTGATA
TTGCTGAAGAGCTTGGCGGCGAATGGGCTGACCGCTTCCTCGTGCTTTACGGTATCGCCGCTCCCGATTC
GCAGCGCATCGCCTTCTATCGCCTTCTTGACGAGTTCTTCTGAGCGGGACTCTGGGGTTCGAAATGACCG
ACCAAGCGACGCCCAACCTGCCATCACGAGATTTCGATTCCACCGCCGCCTTCTATGAAAGGTTGGGCTT
CGGAATCGTTTTCCGGGACGCCGGCTGGATGATCCTCCAGCGCGGGGATCTCATGCTGGAGTTCTTCGCC
CACCCCAACTTGTTTATTGCAGCTTATAATGGTTACAAATAAAGCAATAGCATCACAAATTTCACAAATA
AAGCATTTTTTTCACTGCATTCTAGTTGTGGTTTGTCCAAACTCATCAATGTATCTTATCATGTCTGTAT
ACCGTCGACCTCTAGCTAGAGCTTGGCGTAATCATGGTCATAGCTGTTTCCTGTGTGAAATTGTTATCCG
CTCACAATTCCACACAACATACGAGCCGGAAGCATAAAGTGTAAAGCCTGGGGTGCCTAATGAGTGAGCT
AACTCACATTAATTGCGTTGCGCTCACTGCCCGCTTTCCAGTCGGGAAACCTGTCGTGCCAGCTGCATTA
ATGAATCGGCCAACGCGCGGGGAGAGGCGGTTTGCGTATTGGGCGCTCTTCCGCTTCCTCGCTCACTGAC
TCGCTGCGCTCGGTCGTTCGGCTGCGGCGAGCGGTATCAGCTCACTCAAAGGCGGTAATACGGTTATCCA
CAGAATCAGGGGATAACGCAGGAAAGAACATGTGAGCAAAAGGCCAGCAAAAGGCCAGGAACCGTAAAAA
GGCCGCGTTGCTGGCGTTTTTCCATAGGCTCCGCCCCCCTGACGAGCATCACAAAAATCGACGCTCAAGT
CAGAGGTGGCGAAACCCGACAGGACTATAAAGATACCAGGCGTTTCCCCCTGGAAGCTCCCTCGTGCGCT
CTCCTGTTCCGACCCTGCCGCTTACCGGATACCTGTCCGCCTTTCTCCCTTCGGGAAGCGTGGCGCTTTC
TCATAGCTCACGCTGTAGGTATCTCAGTTCGGTGTAGGTCGTTCGCTCCAAGCTGGGCTGTGTGCACGAA
CCCCCCGTTCAGCCCGACCGCTGCGCCTTATCCGGTAACTATCGTCTTGAGTCCAACCCGGTAAGACACG
ACTTATCGCCACTGGCAGCAGCCACTGGTAACAGGATTAGCAGAGCGAGGTATGTAGGCGGTGCTACAGA
GTTCTTGAAGTGGTGGCCTAACTACGGCTACACTAGAAGAACAGTATTTGGTATCTGCGCTCTGCTGAAG
CCAGTTACCTTCGGAAAAAGAGTTGGTAGCTCTTGATCCGGCAAACAAACCACCGCTGGTAGCGGTGGTT
TTTTTGTTTGCAAGCAGCAGATTACGCGCAGAAAAAAAGGATCTCAAGAAGATCCTTTGATCTTTTCTAC
GGGGTCTGACGCTCAGTGGAACGAAAACTCACGTTAAGGGATTTTGGTCATGAGATTATCAAAAAGGATC
TTCACCTAGATCCTTTTAAATTAAAAATGAAGTTTTAAATCAATCTAAAGTATATATGAGTAAACTTGGT
CTGACAGTTACCAATGCTTAATCAGTGAGGCACCTATCTCAGCGATCTGTCTATTTCGTTCATCCATAGT
TGCCTGACTCCCCGTCGTGTAGATAACTACGATACGGGAGGGCTTACCATCTGGCCCCAGTGCTGCAATG
ATACCGCGAGACCCACGCTCACCGGCTCCAGATTTATCAGCAATAAACCAGCCAGCCGGAAGGGCCGAGC
GCAGAAGTGGTCCTGCAACTTTATCCGCCTCCATCCAGTCTATTAATTGTTGCCGGGAAGCTAGAGTAAG
TAGTTCGCCAGTTAATAGTTTGCGCAACGTTGTTGCCATTGCTACAGGCATCGTGGTGTCACGCTCGTCG
TTTGGTATGGCTTCATTCAGCTCCGGTTCCCAACGATCAAGGCGAGTTACATGATCCCCCATGTTGTGCA
AAAAAGCGGTTAGCTCCTTCGGTCCTCCGATCGTTGTCAGAAGTAAGTTGGCCGCAGTGTTATCACTCAT
GGTTATGGCAGCACTGCATAATTCTCTTACTGTCATGCCATCCGTAAGATGCTTTTCTGTGACTGGTGAG
TACTCAACCAAGTCATTCTGAGAATAGTGTATGCGGCGACCGAGTTGCTCTTGCCCGGCGTCAATACGGG
ATAATACCGCGCCACATAGCAGAACTTTAAAAGTGCTCATCATTGGAAAACGTTCTTCGGGGCGAAAACT
CTCAAGGATCTTACCGCTGTTGAGATCCAGTTCGATGTAACCCACTCGTGCACCCAACTGATCTTCAGCA
TCTTTTACTTTCACCAGCGTTTCTGGGTGAGCAAAAACAGGAAGGCAAAATGCCGCAAAAAAGGGAATAA
GGGCGACACGGAAATGTTGAATACTCATACTCTTCCTTTTTCAATATTATTGAAGCATTTATCAGGGTTA
TTGTCTCATGAGCGGATACATATTTGAATGTATTTAGAAAAATAAACAAATAGGGGTTCCGCGCACATTT
CCCCGAAAAGTGCCACCTGACGTC
